Addgene plasmid #162653: pUE1-TSP-ORF68 K450A/R451A
Purpose: Expresses ORF68 K450A/R451A in mammalian cells with an N-terminal TwinStrep tag and HRV 3C protease cleavage site
Depositing lab: Britt Glaunsinger. Depositing organization: University of California, Berkeley. Publication: A pentameric protein ring with novel architecture is required for herpesviral packaging. Didychuk AL, Gates SN, Gardner MR, Strong LM, Martin A, Glaunsinger BA. Elife. 2021 Feb 8;10. pii: 62261. doi: 10.7554/eLife.62261. PubMed 33554858.
Backbone
  Vector backbone: pHEK293 Ultra Expression Vector I
  Backbone manufacturer: Takara
  Backbone size w/o insert (bp): 4632
  Total vector size (bp): 6033
  Vector type: Mammalian Expression
Growth in bacteria
  Bacterial resistance: Ampicillin, 100 μg/mL
  Growth temperature: 37°C
  Growth strain: DH5alpha
  Copy number: High Copy
Gene/Insert
  Gene/Insert name: ORF68
  Species: KSHV (HHV-8)
  Insert size (bp): 1401
  Mutation: Amino acids K450 and R451 mutated to alanine
  Promoter: CMV
  Tag / fusion protein: N-terminal 2xStrep-Tag II and HRV 3C site (N terminal on backbone)
  Cloning method: Unknown
  Sequencing primers: 5′ CGCAAATGGGCGGTAGGCGTG; 3′ GTCAAGAAGACAGGGCCAGGTTTC
Terms and licenses: Academic/Nonprofit Terms; Industry Terms: Not Available to Industry
How to cite: pUE1-TSP-ORF68 K450A/R451A was a gift from Britt Glaunsinger (Addgene plasmid # 162653 ; http://n2t.net/addgene:162653 ; RRID:Addgene_162653)
