[The description below was written by a language model from this plasmid's Addgene catalogue record and pLannotate feature annotations shown in this document.]
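Description:
pUE1-TSP-ORF68 K450A/R451A is a 6,033 bp mammalian expression plasmid built on the pHEK293 Ultra Expression Vector I backbone, designed for high-level transient protein production in transfected mammalian cells. It is propagated in E. coli as a high-copy plasmid through a ColE1/pUC-type origin and selected with ampicillin via the β-lactamase gene. The remaining bacterial annotations (lacZα, lacI, rop and bom fragments, lac promoter/operator) are cloning-vector remnants with no evident role in the construct's function.

The payload is the 1,401 bp ORF68 coding sequence from Kaposi's sarcoma-associated herpesvirus (HHV-8), a homologue of the herpesviral UL32 family implicated in cleavage and packaging of the viral genome. It carries alanine substitutions at lysine 450 and arginine 451. The protein is fused at its N-terminus to a Twin-Strep tag followed by an HRV 3C protease site, allowing affinity capture on Strep-Tactin resin and subsequent removal of the tag. Transcription is driven by the CMV immediate-early enhancer and promoter, followed by a truncated fragment of the HIV-1 5′ LTR in the transcript leader. Downstream of ORF68, an EMCV IRES directs translation of HIV-1 Tat from the same mRNA, and an HSV TK polyadenylation signal terminates the unit. This arrangement most likely forms a positive feedback loop in which Tat acts on the LTR-derived leader element to boost expression of the bicistronic transcript.

The record supports use in expressing and purifying this ORF68 point mutant from mammalian cells. This was presumably done for comparison with the wild-type protein in structural and functional studies of its role in herpesviral genome packaging, although the specific property probed by the K450A/R451A mutation is not stated.
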