Features (pLannotate 1.2.2; 19 found; start..end, strand, type, name):
     60..363     +  enhancer       CMV enhancer: human cytomegalovirus immediate early enhancer
    364..567     +  promoter       CMV promoter: human cytomegalovirus (CMV) immediate early promoter
    650..799     +  LTR            5' LTR (truncated) (fragment): truncated 5' long terminal repeat (LTR) from HIV-1
    835..899     +  CDS            Twin-Strep-tag (fragment): two Strep-Tag®II moieties connected by a linker for enhanced binding to Strep-Tactin®, an engineered form of streptavidin (Schmidt et al., 2013)
    934..2334    +  CDS            ORF68: UL32_HHV8P - Protein inferred from homology: Swiss-Prot protein existence level 3. Plays a role in efficient localization of neo-synthesized capsids to nuclear replication compartments, thereby controlling cleavage and packaging of virus genomic DNA. From Human herpesvirus 8 type P (isolate GK18) (HHV-8) (Kaposi's sarcoma-associated herpesvirus).
   2338..2360    +  misc_feature   MCS (fragment): pUC18/19 multiple cloning site
   2362..2934    +  misc_feature   IRES: internal ribosome entry site (IRES) of the encephalomyocarditis virus (EMCV)
   2942..3199    +  CDS            tat: TAT_HV1H2 - Experimental evidence at protein level: Swiss-Prot protein existence level 1. Extracellular circulating Tat can be endocytosed by surrounding uninfected cells via the binding to several surface receptors such as CD26, CXCR4, heparan sulfate proteoglycans (HSPG) or LDLR. Neurons are rarely infected, but they internalize Tat via their LDLR. Through its interaction with nuclear HATs, Tat is potentially able to control the acetylation-dependent cellular gene expression. Modulates the expression of many cellular genes involved in cell survival, proliferation or in coding for cytokines o
   3260..3307    +  polyA_signal   HSV TK poly(A) signal: herpes simplex virus thymidine kinase polyadenylation signal (Cole and Stacy, 1985)
   3393..3547    +  CDS            lacZα (fragment): LacZα fragment of β-galactosidase; lacZ fragment
   3553..3652    -  misc_feature   bom (fragment): basis of mobility region from pBR322
   3754..3789    -  CDS            rop (fragment): Rop protein, which maintains plasmids at low copy number; rop
   3884..3988    +  promoter       AmpR promoter: bla
   3989..4849    +  CDS            AmpR: β-lactamase; bla; confers resistance to ampicillin, carbenicillin, and related antibiotics
   5020..5608    +  rep_origin     ori: high-copy-number ColE1/pMB1/pBR322/pUC origin of replication
   5791..5883    +  CDS            lacI (fragment): lac repressor; lacI; The lac repressor binds to the lac operator to inhibit transcription in E. coli. This inhibition can be relieved by adding lactose or isopropyl-β-D-thiogalactopyranoside (IPTG).
   5896..5917    +  protein_bind   CAP binding site: CAP binding activates transcription in the presence of cAMP. E. coli catabolite activator protein
   5932..5962    +  promoter       lac promoter: promoter for the E. coli lac operon
   5970..5986    +  protein_bind   lac operator: The lac repressor binds to the lac operator to inhibit transcription in E. coli. This inhibition can be relieved by adding lactose or isopropyl-β-D-thiogalactopyranoside (IPTG). lac repressor encoded by lacI
>Addgene plasmid #162653 | pUE1-TSP-ORF68 K450A/R451A | addgene full sequence | sequence record 320644 | Addgene NGS Result
GAATTCTAATAGTAATCAATTACGGGGTCATTAGTTCATAGCCCATATATGGAGTTCCGCGTTACATAAC
TTACGGTAAATGGCCCGCCTGGCTGACCGCCCAACGACCCCCGCCCATTGACGTCAATAATGACGTATGT
TCCCATAGTAACGCCAATAGGGACTTTCCATTGACGTCAATGGGTGGAGTATTTACGGTAAACTGCCCAC
TTGGCAGTACATCAAGTGTATCATATGCCAAGTACGCCCCCTATTGACGTCAATGACGGTAAATGGCCCG
CCTGGCATTATGCCCAGTACATGACCTTATGGGACTTTCCTACTTGGCAGTACATCTACGTATTAGTCAT
CGCTATTACCATGGTGATGCGGTTTTGGCAGTACATCAATGGGCGTGGATAGCGGTTTGACTCACGGGGA
TTTCCAAGTCTCCACCCCATTGACGTCAATGGGAGTTTGTTTTGGCACCAAAATCAACGGGACTTTCCAA
AATGTCGTAACAACTCCGCCCCATTGACGCAAATGGGCGGTAGGCGTGTACGGTGGGAGGTCTATATAAG
CAGAGCTGGTTTAGTGAACCGAATTCGTACTTCAAGAACTGCTGATATCGAGCTTGCTACAAGGGACTTT
CCGCTGGGGACTTTCCAGGGAGGCGTGGCCTGGGCGGGACTGGGGAGTGGCGAGCCCTCAGATCCTGCAT
ATAAGCAGCTGCTTTTTGCCTGTACTGGGTCTCTCTGGTTAGACCAGATCTGAGCCTGGGAGCTCTCTGG
CTAACTAGGGAACCCACTGCTTAAGCCTCCCCGGGCTCGAATGAGTGCGTGGAGTCATCCTCAATTCGAG
AAAGGTGGAGGTTCTGGCGGTGGATCGGGAGGTTCAGCGTGGAGCCACCCGCAGTTCGAAAAATCCGGAC
TGGAAGTTCTGTTCCAGGGGCCCATGTTTGTTCCCTGGCAACTCGGTACAATTACCCGTCACCGAGATGA
GCTCCAAAAACTACTGGCAGCCTCCCTGCTCCCGGAGCACCCGGAGGAGAGCCTCGGTAACCCCATAATG
ACACAGATTCACCAGTCGCTCCAACCATCTTCCCCCTGCAGGGTCTGTCAGCTCCTATTTTCTCTGGTCC
GCGATTCGTCCACCCCCATGGGTTTCTTCGAGGACTATGCCTGCCTCTGCTTCTTCTGTCTATACGCCCC
ACACTGCTGGACCTCGACCATGGCGGCAGCGGCAGACCTGTGCGAGATCATGCATCTGCACTTTCCAGAA
GAGGAGGCGACATACGGGCTATTCGGACCGGGTCGCCTTATGGGTATCGACTTGCAGCTGCACTTCTTTG
TTCAAAAGTGCTTTAAGACCACCGCCGCCGAAAAAATACTGGGAATATCCAACCTGCAATTTTTAAAATC
AGAATTCATCCGGGGCATGCTCACAGGCACCATCACCTGCAACTTCTGCTTCAAAACGTCCTGGCCCAGG
ACAGACAAGGAGGAGGCCACCGGCCCCACCCCATGCTGCCAGATTACAGACACCACCACCGCACCCGCGA
GCGGCATACCGGAACTAGCCCGGGCCACATTCTGCGGCGCAAGTCGCCCCACAAAGCCCAGCCTACTTCC
CGCGCTAATAGATATCTGGTCCACGAGCTCAGAGCTCCTTGACGAGCCGCGCCCTCGACTGATCGCAAGC
GACATGAGTGAACTCAAATCCGTGGTCGCATCCCACGATCCGTTCTTCTCTCCCCCGCTTCAGGCAGACA
CCTCCCAGGGTCCATGTCTAATGCACCCAACCCTGGGGCTACGATACAAAAACGGGACTGCATCCGTCTG
CCTCCTCTGCGAGTGCCTTGCGGCACACCCAGAGGCACCCAAGGCGCTGCAGACCCTTCAGTGCGAGGTA
ATGGGCCATATAGAAAACAACGTAAAGCTGGTAGACAGAATTGCCTTTGTGTTGGACAACCCATTCGCCA
TGCCATATGTCTCAGATCCGCTACTTAGAGAGCTGATCCGGGGCTGTACCCCACAGGAAATTCACAAGCA
CCTGTTCTGCGACCCGCTGTGCGCCCTCAATGCTAAGGTGGTGTCAGAGGACGTACTATTCCGCCTGCCC
AGGGAGCAGGAGTATAAAAAGCTCAGGGCATCCGCGGCCGCCGGACAGCTCCTCGATGCCAACACCCTGT
TCGACTGCGAGGTCGTGCAGACTTTGGTCTTTCTCTTTAAGGGTCTCCAAAACGCCAGGGTGGGGAAAAC
CACCTCACTAGACATTATTCGGGAGCTAACCGCACAACTAGCCGCCCACCGCCTAGACCTGGCCCACCCC
TCACAGACGTCACACTTGTACGCTTGATCGACCTGCAGGCATGCAAGCTTGCCCCTCTCCCTCCCCCCCC
CCTAACGTTACTGGCCGAAGCCGCTTGGAATAAGGCCGGTGTGCGTTTGTCTATATGTTATTTTCCACCA
TATTGCCGTCTTTTGGCAATGTGAGGGCCCGGAAACCTGGCCCTGTCTTCTTGACGAGCATTCCTAGGGG
TCTTTCCCCTCTCGCCAAAGGAATGCAAGGTCTGTTGAATGTCGTGAAGGAAGCAGTTCCTCTGGAAGCT
TCTTGAAGACAAACAACGTCTGTAGCGACCCTTTGCAGGCAGCGGAACCCCCCACCTGGCGACAGGTGCC
TCTGCGGCCAAAAGCCACGTGTATAAGATACACCTGCAAAGGCGGCACAACCCCAGTGCCACGTTGTGAG
TTGGATAGTTGTGGAAAGAGTCAAATGGCTCACCTCAAGCGTATTCAACAAGGGGCTGAAGGATGCCCAG
AAGGTACCCCATTGTATGGGATCTGATCTGGGGCCTCGGTGCACATGCTTTACATGTGTTTAGTCGAGGT
TAAAAAACGTCTAGGCCCCCCGAACCACGGGGACGTGGTTTTCCTTTGAAAAACACGATGATAATGCCAC
CATGGAGCCAGTAGATCCTAGACTAGAGCCCTGGAAGCATCCAGGAAGTCAGCCTAAAACTGCTTGTACC
AATTGCTATTGTAAAAAGTGTTGCTTTCATTGCCAAGTTTGTTTCATAACAAAAGCCTTAGGCATCTCCT
ATGGCAGGAAGAAGCGGAGACAGCGACGAAGAGCTCATCAGAACAGTCAGACTCATCAAGCTTCTCTATC
AAAGCAACCCACCTCCCAACCCCGAGGGGACCCGACAGGCCCGAAGGAATAGGGGGGAGGCTAACTGAAA
CACGGAAGGAGACAATACCGGAAGGAACCCGCGCTATGACGGCAATAAAAAGACAGAATAAAACGCACGG
TGTTGGGTCGTTTGTTCATAAACGCGGGGTTCGGTCCCAGGGCTGGCACTCTGTCGATACCCCACCGAGA
CCCCATTGGGGAGCTTGATATCGATAGCTTGGCACTGGCCGTCGTTTTACAACGTCGTGACTGGGAAAAC
CCTGGCGTTACCCAACTTAATCGCCTTGCAGCACATCCCCCTTTCGCCAGCTGGCGTAATAGCGAAGAGG
CCCGCACCGATCGCCCTTCCCAACAGTTGCGCAGCCTGAATGGCGAATGGCGCCTGATGCGGTATTTTCT
CCTTACGCATCTGTGCGGTATTTCACACCGCATATGGTGCACTCTCAGTACAATCTGCTCTGATGCCGCA
TAGTTAAGCCAGCCCCGACACCCGCCAACACCCGCTGACGCGCCCTGACGGGCTTGTCTGCTCCCGGCAT
CCGCTTACAGACAAGCTGTGACCGTCTCCGGGAGCTGCATGTGTCAGAGGTTTTCACCGTCATCACCGAA
ACGCGCGAGACGAAAGGGCCTCGTGATACGCCTATTTTTATAGGTTAATGTCATGATAATAATGGTTTCT
TAGACGTCAGGTGGCACTTTTCGGGGAAATGTGCGCGGAACCCCTATTTGTTTATTTTTCTAAATACATT
CAAATATGTATCCGCTCATGAGACAATAACCCTGATAAATGCTTCAATAATATTGAAAAAGGAAGAGTAT
GAGTATTCAACATTTCCGTGTCGCCCTTATTCCCTTTTTTGCGGCATTTTGCCTTCCTGTTTTTGCTCAC
CCAGAAACGCTGGTGAAAGTAAAAGATGCTGAAGATCAGTTGGGTGCACGAGTGGGTTACATCGAACTGG
ATCTCAACAGCGGTAAGATCCTTGAGAGTTTTCGCCCCGAAGAACGTTTTCCAATGATGAGCACTTTTAA
AGTTCTGCTATGTGGCGCGGTATTATCCCGTATTGACGCCGGGCAAGAGCAACTCGGTCGCCGCATACAC
TATTCTCAGAATGACTTGGTTGAGTACTCACCAGTCACAGAAAAGCATCTTACGGATGGCATGACAGTAA
GAGAATTATGCAGTGCTGCCATAACCATGAGTGATAACACTGCGGCCAACTTACTTCTGACAACGATCGG
AGGACCGAAGGAGCTAACCGCTTTTTTGCACAACATGGGGGATCATGTAACTCGCCTTGATCGTTGGGAA
CCGGAGCTGAATGAAGCCATACCAAACGACGAGCGTGACACCACGATGCCTGTAGCAATGGCAACAACGT
TGCGCAAACTATTAACTGGCGAACTACTTACTCTAGCTTCCCGGCAACAATTAATAGACTGGATGGAGGC
GGATAAAGTTGCAGGACCACTTCTGCGCTCGGCCCTTCCGGCTGGCTGGTTTATTGCTGATAAATCTGGA
GCCGGTGAGCGTGGGTCTCGCGGTATCATTGCAGCACTGGGGCCAGATGGTAAGCCCTCCCGTATCGTAG
TTATCTACACGACGGGGAGTCAGGCAACTATGGATGAACGAAATAGACAGATCGCTGAGATAGGTGCCTC
ACTGATTAAGCATTGGTAACTGTCAGACCAAGTTTACTCATATATACTTTAGATTGATTTAAAACTTCAT
TTTTAATTTAAAAGGATCTAGGTGAAGATCCTTTTTGATAATCTCATGACCAAAATCCCTTAACGTGAGT
TTTCGTTCCACTGAGCGTCAGACCCCGTAGAAAAGATCAAAGGATCTTCTTGAGATCCTTTTTTTCTGCG
CGTAATCTGCTGCTTGCAAACAAAAAAACCACCGCTACCAGCGGTGGTTTGTTTGCCGGATCAAGAGCTA
CCAACTCTTTTTCCGAAGGTAACTGGCTTCAGCAGAGCGCAGATACCAAATACTGTTCTTCTAGTGTAGC
CGTAGTTAGGCCACCACTTCAAGAACTCTGTAGCACCGCCTACATACCTCGCTCTGCTAATCCTGTTACC
AGTGGCTGCTGCCAGTGGCGATAAGTCGTGTCTTACCGGGTTGGACTCAAGACGATAGTTACCGGATAAG
GCGCAGCGGTCGGGCTGAACGGGGGGTTCGTGCACACAGCCCAGCTTGGAGCGAACGACCTACACCGAAC
TGAGATACCTACAGCGTGAGCTATGAGAAAGCGCCACGCTTCCCGAAGGGAGAAAGGCGGACAGGTATCC
GGTAAGCGGCAGGGTCGGAACAGGAGAGCGCACGAGGGAGCTTCCAGGGGGAAACGCCTGGTATCTTTAT
AGTCCTGTCGGGTTTCGCCACCTCTGACTTGAGCGTCGATTTTTGTGATGCTCGTCAGGGGGGCGGAGCC
TATGGAAAAACGCCAGCAACGCGGCCTTTTTACGGTTCCTGGCCTTTTGCTGGCCTTTTGCTCACATGTT
CTTTCCTGCGTTATCCCCTGATTCTGTGGATAACCGTATTACCGCCTTTGAGTGAGCTGATACCGCTCGC
CGCAGCCGAACGACCGAGCGCAGCGAGTCAGTGAGCGAGGAAGCGGAAGAGCGCCCAATACGCAAACCGC
CTCTCCCCGCGCGTTGGCCGATTCATTAATGCAGCTGGCACGACAGGTTTCCCGACTGGAAAGCGGGCAG
TGAGCGCAACGCAATTAATGTGAGTTAGCTCACTCATTAGGCACCCCAGGCTTTACACTTTATGCTTCCG
GCTCGTATGTTGTGTGGAATTGTGAGCGGATAACAATTTCACACAGGAAACAGCTATGACCATGATTACG
AATTATCGATATC
